Addgene plasmid #215031: pcDNA3.1_V5-NEUROD1
Purpose: Mammalian expression of human NEUROD1
Depositing lab: Joanna Wysocka. Depositing organization: Stanford University. Publication: DNA-guided transcription factor cooperativity shapes face and limb mesenchyme. Kim S, Morgunova E, Naqvi S, Goovaerts S, Bader M, Koska M, Popov A, Luong C, Pogson A, Swigut T, Claes P, Taipale J, Wysocka J. Cell. 2024 Feb 1;187(3):692-711.e26. doi: 10.1016/j.cell.2023.12.032. Epub 2024 Jan 22. PubMed 38262408.
Backbone
  Vector backbone: pcDNA3.1
  Backbone manufacturer: Invitrogen
  Backbone size w/o insert (bp): 5366
  Vector type: Mammalian Expression
  Selectable markers: Neomycin (select with G418)
Growth in bacteria
  Bacterial resistance: Ampicillin, 100 μg/mL
  Growth temperature: 37°C
  Growth strain: DH5alpha
  Copy number: High Copy
Gene/Insert
  Gene/Insert name: neuronal differentiation 1 (alt name: NEUROD1)
  Species: H. sapiens (human)
  Insert size (bp): 1122
  Entrez Gene: NEUROD1 (a.k.a. BETA2, BHF-1, MODY6, NEUROD, T2D, bHLHa3)
  Promoter: CMV
  Tag / fusion protein: V5 (N terminal on insert)
  Cloning method: Gibson Cloning
  Sequencing primers: 5′ TACGACTCACTATAGGGAGACCC; 3′ GAGGGGCAAACAACAGATGG
Terms and licenses: Academic/Nonprofit Terms; Industry Terms: Not Available to Industry
How to cite: pcDNA3.1_V5-NEUROD1 was a gift from Joanna Wysocka (Addgene plasmid # 215031 ; http://n2t.net/addgene:215031 ; RRID:Addgene_215031)
