[The description below was written by a language model from this plasmid's Addgene catalogue record and pLannotate feature annotations shown in this document.]
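Description:
pcDNA3.1_V5-NEUROD1 is a mammalian expression plasmid built on the Invitrogen pcDNA3.1 backbone, about 6.5 kb in total, that drives expression of human NEUROD1 (neuronal differentiation 1), a basic helix-loop-helix transcriptional activator that binds E-box motifs and contributes to neuronal, retinal and other differentiation programmes. It is propagated in E. coli from a high-copy ColE1/pUC-type origin under ampicillin selection (β-lactamase with its own promoter), and it also carries an f1 origin that permits single-stranded DNA production.

The expression cassette consists of the human cytomegalovirus immediate-early enhancer and promoter, followed by a T7 promoter that can be used for in vitro transcription or as a sequencing primer site, then the NEUROD1 open reading frame and the bovine growth hormone polyadenylation signal. The catalogue lists a V5 epitope fused to the N terminus of the insert. The automated annotation does not call this tag separately, but the recorded insert is slightly longer than the annotated NEUROD1 coding region, consistent with additional tag sequence upstream. The insert was introduced by Gibson assembly. A second cassette, with the SV40 enhancer/early promoter driving the neomycin phosphotransferase gene and an SV40 poly(A) signal, allows G418 selection of stably transfected cells. Several small annotated fragments (a truncated HIV-1 LTR match, ble, lacI, bom and lac promoter/operator remnants) appear to be backbone residues or partial similarity hits rather than functional parts.

The construct is intended for transient or stable overexpression of V5-tagged NEUROD1 in mammalian cells, with the tag enabling detection or immunoprecipitation. It was deposited in connection with work on DNA-guided transcription factor cooperativity.
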