Features (pLannotate 1.2.2; 20 found; start..end, strand, type, name):
    171..1031    -  CDS            AmpR: β-lactamase; bla; confers resistance to ampicillin, carbenicillin, and related antibiotics
   1032..1136    -  promoter       AmpR promoter: bla
   1195..1247    -  misc_feature   bom (fragment): basis of mobility region from pBR322
   1402..1781    +  enhancer       CMV enhancer: human cytomegalovirus immediate early enhancer
   1782..1985    +  promoter       CMV promoter: human cytomegalovirus (CMV) immediate early promoter
   1981..2014    +  LTR            5' LTR (truncated) (fragment): truncated 5' long terminal repeat (LTR) from HIV-1
   2030..2048    +  promoter       T7 promoter: promoter for bacteriophage T7 RNA polymerase
   2153..3217    +  CDS            NEUROD1: NDF1_HUMAN - Also known as BHLHA3, NEUROD. Experimental evidence at protein level: Swiss-Prot protein existence level 1. Acts as a transcriptional activator: mediates transcriptional activation by binding to E box-containing promoter consensus core sequences 5'-CANNTG-3'. Associates with the p300/CBP transcription coactivator complex to stimulate transcription of the secretin gene as well as the gene encoding the cyclin-dependent kinase inhibitor CDKN1A. Contributes to the regulation of several cell differentiation pathways, like those that promote the formation of early retinal ganglion cells
   3252..3476    +  polyA_signal   bGH poly(A) signal: bovine growth hormone polyadenylation signal
   3480..3501    +  promoter       SV40 promoter (fragment): SV40 enhancer and early promoter
   3522..3950    +  rep_origin     f1 ori (sequence partly withheld): f1 bacteriophage origin of replication; arrow indicates direction of (+) strand synthesis
   3964..4293    +  promoter       SV40 promoter: SV40 enhancer and early promoter
   4360..5151    +  CDS            neo: KKA2_KLEPN - Also known as kan, nptII. Experimental evidence at protein level: Swiss-Prot protein existence level 1. Resistance to kanamycin, neomycin, paromomycin, ribostamycin, butirosin and gentamicin B. From Klebsiella pneumoniae.
   5175..5333    +  CDS            ble (fragment): BLE_KLEPN - Experimental evidence at protein level: Swiss-Prot protein existence level 1. Binding protein with a strong affinity to the bleomycin family of antibiotics. Binds to CL990; an antimitotic-antibiotic compound. From Klebsiella pneumoniae.
   5328..5449    +  polyA_signal   SV40 poly(A) signal: SV40 polyadenylation signal
   5522..5538    -  protein_bind   lac operator: The lac repressor binds to the lac operator to inhibit transcription in E. coli. This inhibition can be relieved by adding lactose or isopropyl-β-D-thiogalactopyranoside (IPTG). lac repressor encoded by lacI
   5546..5576    -  promoter       lac promoter: promoter for the E. coli lac operon
   5591..5612    -  protein_bind   CAP binding site: CAP binding activates transcription in the presence of cAMP. E. coli catabolite activator protein
   5625..5717    -  CDS            lacI (fragment): lac repressor; lacI; The lac repressor binds to the lac operator to inhibit transcription in E. coli. This inhibition can be relieved by adding lactose or isopropyl-β-D-thiogalactopyranoside (IPTG).
   5900..6488    -  rep_origin     ori: high-copy-number ColE1/pMB1/pBR322/pUC origin of replication
>Addgene plasmid #215031 | pcDNA3.1_V5-NEUROD1 | addgene full sequence | sequence record 426052 | Addgene NGS Result
GAAGATCCTTTGATCTTTTCTACGGGGTCTGACGCTCAGTGGAACGAAAACTCACGTTAAGGGATTTTGG
TCATGAGATTATCAAAAAGGATCTTCACCTAGATCCTTTTAAATTAAAAATGAAGTTTTAAATCAATCTA
AAGTATATATGAGTAAACTTGGTCTGACAGTTACCAATGCTTAATCAGTGAGGCACCTATCTCAGCGATC
TGTCTATTTCGTTCATCCATAGTTGCCTGACTCCCCGTCGTGTAGATAACTACGATACGGGAGGGCTTAC
CATCTGGCCCCAGTGCTGCAATGATACCGCGAGACCCACGCTCACCGGCTCCAGATTTATCAGCAATAAA
CCAGCCAGCCGGAAGGGCCGAGCGCAGAAGTGGTCCTGCAACTTTATCCGCCTCCATCCAGTCTATTAAT
TGTTGCCGGGAAGCTAGAGTAAGTAGTTCGCCAGTTAATAGTTTGCGCAACGTTGTTGCCATTGCTACAG
GCATCGTGGTGTCACGCTCGTCGTTTGGTATGGCTTCATTCAGCTCCGGTTCCCAACGATCAAGGCGAGT
TACATGATCCCCCATGTTGTGCAAAAAAGCGGTTAGCTCCTTCGGTCCTCCGATCGTTGTCAGAAGTAAG
TTGGCCGCAGTGTTATCACTCATGGTTATGGCAGCACTGCATAATTCTCTTACTGTCATGCCATCCGTAA
GATGCTTTTCTGTGACTGGTGAGTACTCAACCAAGTCATTCTGAGAATAGTGTATGCGGCGACCGAGTTG
CTCTTGCCCGGCGTCAATACGGGATAATACCGCGCCACATAGCAGAACTTTAAAAGTGCTCATCATTGGA
AAACGTTCTTCGGGGCGAAAACTCTCAAGGATCTTACCGCTGTTGAGATCCAGTTCGATGTAACCCACTC
GTGCACCCAACTGATCTTCAGCATCTTTTACTTTCACCAGCGTTTCTGGGTGAGCAAAAACAGGAAGGCA
AAATGCCGCAAAAAAGGGAATAAGGGCGACACGGAAATGTTGAATACTCATACTCTTCCTTTTTCAATAT
TATTGAAGCATTTATCAGGGTTATTGTCTCATGAGCGGATACATATTTGAATGTATTTAGAAAAATAAAC
AAATAGGGGTTCCGCGCACATTTCCCCGAAAAGTGCCACCTGACGTCGACGGATCGGGAGATCTCCCGAT
CCCCTATGGTGCACTCTCAGTACAATCTGCTCTGATGCCGCATAGTTAAGCCAGTATCTGCTCCCTGCTT
GTGTGTTGGAGGTCGCTGAGTAGTGCGCGAGCAAAATTTAAGCTACAACAAGGCAAGGCTTGACCGACAA
TTGCATGAAGAATCTGCTTAGGGTTAGGCGTTTTGCGCTGCTTCGCGATGTACGGGCCAGATATACGCGT
TGACATTGATTATTGACTAGTTATTAATAGTAATCAATTACGGGGTCATTAGTTCATAGCCCATATATGG
AGTTCCGCGTTACATAACTTACGGTAAATGGCCCGCCTGGCTGACCGCCCAACGACCCCCGCCCATTGAC
GTCAATAATGACGTATGTTCCCATAGTAACGCCAATAGGGACTTTCCATTGACGTCAATGGGTGGAGTAT
TTACGGTAAACTGCCCACTTGGCAGTACATCAAGTGTATCATATGCCAAGTACGCCCCCTATTGACGTCA
ATGACGGTAAATGGCCCGCCTGGCATTATGCCCAGTACATGACCTTATGGGACTTTCCTACTTGGCAGTA
CATCTACGTATTAGTCATCGCTATTACCATGGTGATGCGGTTTTGGCAGTACATCAATGGGCGTGGATAG
CGGTTTGACTCACGGGGATTTCCAAGTCTCCACCCCATTGACGTCAATGGGAGTTTGTTTTGGCACCAAA
ATCAACGGGACTTTCCAAAATGTCGTAACAACTCCGCCCCATTGACGCAAATGGGCGGTAGGCGTGTACG
GTGGGAGGTCTATATAAGCAGAGCTCTCTGGCTAACTAGAGAACCCACTGCTTACTGGCTTATCGAAATT
AATACGACTCACTATAGGGAGACCCAAGCTGGCTAGCGTTTAAACTTAAGCTTGGTACCGAGCTCGGATC
CGCCACCATGGGCAAGCCCATCCCCAACCCCCTGCTGGGCCTGGACAGCACCACCAAATCGTACAGCGAG
AGTGGGCTGATGGGCGAGCCTCAGCCCCAAGGTCCTCCAAGCTGGACAGACGAGTGTCTCAGTTCTCAGG
ACGAGGAGCACGAGGCAGACAAGAAGGAGGACGACCTCGAAGCCATGAACGCAGAGGAGGACTCACTGAG
GAACGGGGGAGAGGAGGAGGACGAAGATGAGGACCTGGAAGAGGAGGAAGAAGAGGAAGAGGAGGATGAC
GATCAAAAGCCCAAGAGACGCGGCCCCAAAAAGAAGAAGATGACTAAGGCTCGCCTGGAGCGTTTTAAAT
TGAGACGCATGAAGGCTAACGCCCGGGAGCGGAACCGCATGCACGGACTGAACGCGGCGCTAGACAACCT
GCGCAAGGTGGTGCCTTGCTATTCTAAGACGCAGAAGCTGTCCAAAATCGAGACTCTGCGCTTGGCCAAG
AACTACATCTGGGCTCTGTCGGAGATCCTGCGCTCAGGCAAAAGCCCAGACCTGGTCTCCTTCGTTCAGA
CGCTTTGCAAGGGCTTATCCCAACCCACCACCAACCTGGTTGCGGGCTGCCTGCAACTCAATCCTCGGAC
TTTTCTGCCTGAGCAGAACCAGGACATGCCCCCCCACCTGCCGACGGCCAGCGCTTCCTTCCCTGTACAC
CCCTACTCCTACCAGTCGCCTGGGCTGCCCAGTCCGCCTTACGGTACCATGGACAGCTCCCATGTCTTCC
ACGTTAAGCCTCCGCCGCACGCCTACAGCGCAGCGCTGGAGCCCTTCTTTGAAAGCCCTCTGACTGATTG
CACCAGCCCTTCCTTTGATGGACCCCTCAGCCCGCCGCTCAGCATCAATGGCAACTTCTCTTTCAAACAC
GAACCGTCCGCCGAGTTTGAGAAAAATTATGCCTTTACCATGCACTATCCTGCAGCGACACTGGCAGGGG
CCCAAAGCCACGGATCAATCTTCTCAGGCACCGCTGCCCCTCGCTGCGAGATCCCCATAGACAATATTAT
GTCCTTCGATAGCCATTCACATCATGAGCGAGTCATGAGTGCCCAGCTCAATGCCATATTTCATGATGGA
TCCGGCTGATAAACCCGCTGATCAGCCTCGACTGTGCCTTCTAGTTGCCAGCCATCTGTTGTTTGCCCCT
CCCCCGTGCCTTCCTTGACCCTGGAAGGTGCCACTCCCACTGTCCTTTCCTAATAAAATGAGGAAATTGC
ATCGCATTGTCTGAGTAGGTGTCATTCTATTCTGGGGGGTGGGGTGGGGCAGGACAGCAAGGGGGAGGAT
TGGGAAGACAATAGCAGGCATGCTGGGGATGCGGTGGGCTCTATGGCTTCTGAGGCGGAAAGAACCAGCT
GGGGCTCTAGGGGGTATCCCC
[124 nt withheld, positions 3522-3645]
C
[91 nt withheld, positions 3647-3737]
A
[49 nt withheld, positions 3739-3787]
CCTTTGACGTTGGAGTCCACGTTCTTT
[37 nt withheld, positions 3815-3851]
ACCCTATCTCGGTCTATTCTTTTGATTTATAAGGGATTTTGCCGATTTCGGCCTATTGGTTAAAAAATGA
GCTGATTTAACAAAAATTTAACGCGAATTAATTCTGTGGAATGTGTGTCAGTTAGGGTGTGGAAAGTCCC
CAGGCTCCCCAGCAGGCAGAAGTATGCAAAGCATGCATCTCAATTAGTCAGCAACCAGGTGTGGAAAGTC
CCCAGGCTCCCCAGCAGGCAGAAGTATGCAAAGCATGCATCTCAATTAGTCAGCAACCATAGTCCCGCCC
CTAACTCCGCCCATCCCGCCCCTAACTCCGCCCAGTTCCGCCCATTCTCCGCCCCATGGCTGACTAATTT
TTTTTATTTATGCAGAGGCCGAGGCCGCCTCTGCCTCTGAGCTATTCCAGAAGTAGTGAGGAGGCTTTTT
TGGAGGCCTAGGCTTTTGCAAAAAGCTCCCGGGAGCTTGTATATCCATTTTCGGATCTGATCAAGAGACA
GGATGAGGATCGTTTCGCATGATTGAACAAGATGGATTGCACGCAGGTTCTCCGGCCGCTTGGGTGGAGA
GGCTATTCGGCTATGACTGGGCACAACAGACAATCGGCTGCTCTGATGCCGCCGTGTTCCGGCTGTCAGC
GCAGGGGCGCCCGGTTCTTTTTGTCAAGACCGACCTGTCCGGTGCCCTGAATGAACTGCAGGACGAGGCA
GCGCGGCTATCGTGGCTGGCCACGACGGGCGTTCCTTGCGCAGCTGTGCTCGACGTTGTCACTGAAGCGG
GAAGGGACTGGCTGCTATTGGGCGAAGTGCCGGGGCAGGATCTCCTGTCATCTCACCTTGCTCCTGCCGA
GAAAGTATCCATCATGGCTGATGCAATGCGGCGGCTGCATACGCTTGATCCGGCTACCTGCCCATTCGAC
CACCAAGCGAAACATCGCATCGAGCGAGCACGTACTCGGATGGAAGCCGGTCTTGTCGATCAGGATGATC
TGGACGAAGAGCATCAGGGGCTCGCGCCAGCCGAACTGTTCGCCAGGCTCAAGGCGCGCATGCCCGACGG
CGAGGATCTCGTCGTGACCCATGGCGATGCCTGCTTGCCGAATATCATGGTGGAAAATGGCCGCTTTTCT
GGATTCATCGACTGTGGCCGGCTGGGTGTGGCGGACCGCTATCAGGACATAGCGTTGGCTACCCGTGATA
TTGCTGAAGAGCTTGGCGGCGAATGGGCTGACCGCTTCCTCGTGCTTTACGGTATCGCCGCTCCCGATTC
GCAGCGCATCGCCTTCTATCGCCTTCTTGACGAGTTCTTCTGAGCGGGACTCTGGGGTTCGAAATGACCG
ACCAAGCGACGCCCAACCTGCCATCACGAGATTTCGATTCCACCGCCGCCTTCTATGAAAGGTTGGGCTT
CGGAATCGTTTTCCGGGACGCCGGCTGGATGATCCTCCAGCGCGGGGATCTCATGCTGGAGTTCTTCGCC
CACCCCAACTTGTTTATTGCAGCTTATAATGGTTACAAATAAAGCAATAGCATCACAAATTTCACAAATA
AAGCATTTTTTTCACTGCATTCTAGTTGTGGTTTGTCCAAACTCATCAATGTATCTTATCATGTCTGTAT
ACCGTCGACCTCTAGCTAGAGCTTGGCGTAATCATGGTCATAGCTGTTTCCTGTGTGAAATTGTTATCCG
CTCACAATTCCACACAACATACGAGCCGGAAGCATAAAGTGTAAAGCCTGGGGTGCCTAATGAGTGAGCT
AACTCACATTAATTGCGTTGCGCTCACTGCCCGCTTTCCAGTCGGGAAACCTGTCGTGCCAGCTGCATTA
ATGAATCGGCCAACGCGCGGGGAGAGGCGGTTTGCGTATTGGGCGCTCTTCCGCTTCCTCGCTCACTGAC
TCGCTGCGCTCGGTCGTTCGGCTGCGGCGAGCGGTATCAGCTCACTCAAAGGCGGTAATACGGTTATCCA
CAGAATCAGGGGATAACGCAGGAAAGAACATGTGAGCAAAAGGCCAGCAAAAGGCCAGGAACCGTAAAAA
GGCCGCGTTGCTGGCGTTTTTCCATAGGCTCCGCCCCCCTGACGAGCATCACAAAAATCGACGCTCAAGT
CAGAGGTGGCGAAACCCGACAGGACTATAAAGATACCAGGCGTTTCCCCCTGGAAGCTCCCTCGTGCGCT
CTCCTGTTCCGACCCTGCCGCTTACCGGATACCTGTCCGCCTTTCTCCCTTCGGGAAGCGTGGCGCTTTC
TCATAGCTCACGCTGTAGGTATCTCAGTTCGGTGTAGGTCGTTCGCTCCAAGCTGGGCTGTGTGCACGAA
CCCCCCGTTCAGCCCGACCGCTGCGCCTTATCCGGTAACTATCGTCTTGAGTCCAACCCGGTAAGACACG
ACTTATCGCCACTGGCAGCAGCCACTGGTAACAGGATTAGCAGAGCGAGGTATGTAGGCGGTGCTACAGA
GTTCTTGAAGTGGTGGCCTAACTACGGCTACACTAGAAGAACAGTATTTGGTATCTGCGCTCTGCTGAAG
CCAGTTACCTTCGGAAAAAGAGTTGGTAGCTCTTGATCCGGCAAACAAACCACCGCTGGTAGCGGTGGTT
TTTTTGTTTGCAAGCAGCAGATTACGCGCAGAAAAAAAGGATCTCAA
